>Addgene plasmid #217501 | pSEVAb837 | addgene full sequence | sequence record 444290 | Addgene NGS Result
AAAAAAATTGATGGGGCAAGGCCGCAGGCCGCGCAGTTGGAGCCGGTGGGTATGTGGTCGAAGGCTGGGT
AGCCGGTGGGCAATCCCTGTGGTCAAGCTCGTGGGCAGGCGCAGCCTGTCCATCAGCTTGTCCAGCAGGG
TTGTCCACGGGCCGAGCGAAGCGAGCCAGCCGGTGGCCGCTCGCGGCCATCGTCCACATATCCACGGGCT
GGCAAGGGAGCGCAGCGACCGCGCAGGGCGAAGCCCGGAGAGCAAGCCCGTAGGGGGGGCGCGCCCAGCT
GTCTAGGGCGGCGGATTTGTCCTACTCAGGAGAGCGTTCACCGACAAACAACAGATAAAACGAAAGGCCC
AGTCTTTCGACTGAGCCTTTCGTTTTATTTGATGCCTTTAATTAATAGCTTTCGCTAAGGATGATTTCTG
GAATTCGCGGCCGCTTCTAGAGTTGACGGCTAGCTCAGTCCTAGGTATTGTGCTAGCTACTAGAGAAAGA
GGAGAAATACTAGATGCGTAAAGGCGAAGAACTGTTCACGGGCGTAGTTCCGATTCTGGTCGAGCTGGAC
GGCGATGTGAACGGTCATAAGTTTAGCGTTCGCGGTGAAGGTGAGGGCGACGCGACCAACGGCAAACTGA
CCCTGAAGTTCATCTGCACCACCGGTAAACTGCCGGTGCCTTGGCCGACCTTGGTGACGACGTTGACGTA
TGGCGTGCAGTGTTTTGCGCGTTATCCGGACCACATGAAACAACACGATTTCTTCAAATCTGCGATGCCG
GAGGGTTACGTCCAGGAGCGTACCATTTCCTTCAAGGATGATGGCTACTACAAAACTCGCGCAGAGGTTA
AGTTTGAAGGTGACACGCTGGTCAATCGTATCGAATTGAAGGGTATCGACTTTAAAGAGGATGGTAACAT
TCTGGGCCATAAACTGGAGTATAACTTCAACAGCCATAATGTTTACATTACGGCAGACAAGCAAAAGAAC
GGCATCAAGGCCAATTTCAAGATTCGCCACAATGTTGAGGACGGTAGCGTCCAACTGGCCGACCATTACC
AGCAGAACACCCCAATTGGTGACGGTCCGGTTTTGCTGCCGGATAATCACTATCTGAGCACCCAAAGCGT
GCTGAGCAAAGATCCGAACGAAAAACGTGATCACATGGTCCTGCTGGAATTTGTGACCGCTGCGGGCATC
ACCCACGGTATGGATGAACTGTACAAATAATAATACTAGTAGCGGCCGCTGCAGTCCGGCAAAAAAGGGC
AAGGTCTTGGACTCCTGTTGATAGATCCAGTAATGACCTCAGAACTCCATCTGGATTTGTTCAGAACGCT
CGGTTGCCGCCGGGCGTTTTTTATTGGTGAGAATCCAGGGGTCCCCAATAATTACGATTTAAATTTGTGT
CTCAAAATCTCTGATGTTACATTGCACAAGATAAAAATATATCATCATGAACAATAAAACTGTCTGGAAT
ATGTCATCAGCGGTGGAGTGCAATGTCGTGCAATACGAATGGCGAAAAGCCGAGCTCATCGGTCAGCTTC
TCAACCTTGGGGTTACCCCCGGCGGTGTGCTGCTGGTCCACAGCTCCTTCCGTAGCGTCCGGCCCCTCGA
AGATGGGCCACTTGGACTGATCGAGGCCCTGCGTGCTGCGCTGGGTCCGGGAGGGACGCTCGTCATGCCC
TCGTGGTCAGGTCTGGACGACGAGCCGTTCGATCCTGCCACGTCGCCCGTTACACCGGACCTTGGAGTTG
TCTCTGACACATTCTGGCGCCTGCCAAATGTAAAGCGCAGCGCCCATCCATTTGCCTTTGCGGCAGCGGG
GCCACAGGCAGAGCAGATCATCTCTGATCCATTGCCCCTGCCACCTCACTCGCCTGCAAGCCCGGTCGCC
CGTGTCCATGAACTCGATGGGCAGGTACTTCTCCTCGGCGTGGGACACGATGCCAACACGACGCTGCATC
TTGCCGAGTTGATGGCAAAGGTTCCCTATGGGGTGCCGAGACACTGCACCATTCTTCAGGATGGCAAGTT
GGTACGCGTCGATTATCTCGAGAATGACCACTGCTGTGAGCGCTTTGCCTTGGCGGACAGGTGGCTCAAG
GAGAAGAGCCTTCAGAAGGAAGGTCCAGTCGGTCATGCCTTTGCTCGGTTGATCCGCTCCCGCGACATTG
TGGCGACAGCCCTGGGTCAACTGGGCCGAGATCCGTTGATCTTCCTGCATCCGCCAGAGGCGGGATGCGA
AGAATGCGATGCCGCTCGCCAGTCGATTGGCTGAGCTCATAGTCCAATTGGACCGCGGTCCGCGCGTTGT
CCTTTTCCGCTGCATAACCCTGCTTCGGGGTCATTATAGCGATTTTTTCGGTATATCCATCCTTTTTCGC
ACGATATACAGGATTTTGCCAAAGGGTTCGTGTAGACTTTCCTTGGTGTATCCAACGGCGTCAGCCGGGC
AGGATAGGTGAAGTAGGCCCACCCGCGAGCGGGTGTTCCTTCTTCACTGTCCCTTATTCGCACCTGGCGG
TGCTCAACGGGAATCCTGCTCTGCGAGGCTGGCCGTAGGCCGGCCCTACCGGCGCGGCAGCGTTACCCGT
GTCGGCGGCTCCAACGGCTCGCCATCGTCCAGAAAACACGGCTCATCGGGCATCGGCAGGCGCTGCTGCC
CGCGCCGTTCCCATTCCTCCGTTTCGGTCAAGGCTGGCAGGTCTGGTTCCATGCCCGGAATGCCGGGCTG
GCTGGGCGGCTCCTCGCCGGGGCCGGTCGGTAGTTGCTGCTCGCCCGGATACAGGGTCGGGATGCGGCGC
AGGTCGCCATGCCCCAACAGCGATTCGTCCTGGTCGTCGTGATCAACCACCACGGCGGCACTGAACACCG
ACAGGCGCAACTGGTCGCGGGGCTGGCCCCACGCCACGCGGTCATTGACCACGTAGGCCGACACGGTGCC
GGGGCCGTTGAGCTTCACGACGGAGATCCAGCGCTCGGCCACCAAGTCCTTGACTGCGTATTGGACCGTC
CGCAAAGAACGTCCGATGAGCTTGGAAAGTGTCTTCTGGCTGACCACCACGGCGTTCTGGTGGCCCATCT
GCGCCACGAGGTGATGCAGCAGCATTGCCGCCGTGGGTTTCCTCGCAATAAGCCCGGCCCACGCCTCATG
CGCTTTGCGTTCCGTTTGCACCCAGTGACCGGGCTTGTTCTTGGCTTGAATGCCGATTTCTCTGGACTGC
GTGGCCATGCTTATCTCCATGCGGTAGGGGTGCCGCACGGTTGCGGCACCATGCGCAATCAGCTGCAACT
TTTCGGCAGCGCGACAACAATTATGCGTTGCGTAAAAGTGGCAGTCAATTACAGATTTTCTTTAACCTAC
GCAATGAGCTATTGCGGGGGGTGCCGCAATGAGCTGTTGCGTACCCCCCTTTTTTAAGTTGTTGATTTTT
AAGTCTTTCGCATTTCGCCCTATATCTAGTTCTTTGGTGCCCAAAGAAGGGCACCCCTGCGGGGTTCCCC
CACGCCTTCGGCGCGGCTCCCCCTCCGGCAAAAAGTGGCCCCTCCGGGGCTTGTTGATCGACTGCGCGGC
CTTCGGCCTTGCCCAAGGTGGCGCTGCCCCCTTGGAACCCCCGCACTCGCCGCCGTGAGGCTCGGGGGGC
AGGCGGGCGGGCTTCGCCCTTCGACTGCCCCCACTCGCATAGGCTTGGGTCGTTCCAGGCGCGTCAAGGC
CAAGCCGCTGCGCGGTCGCTGCGCGAGCCTTGACCCGCCTTCCACTTGGTGTCCAACCGGCAAGCGAAGC
GCGCAGGCCGCAGGCCGGAGGCTTTTCCCCAGAGAAAATT
Features (pLannotate 1.2.2; 12 found; start..end, strand, type, name):
    295..381     -  terminator     rrnB T1 terminator: Escherichia coli rrnB; transcription terminator T1 from the E. coli rrnB gene
    396..418     -  terminator     bacterial terminator (fragment): putative bacterial transcription terminator
    421..442     +  misc_feature   BioBrick prefix: BioBrick prefix for parts that do not start with "ATG"
    443..468     +  promoter       J23119(SpeI) promoter (fragment): bacterial promoter (Registry of Standard Biological Parts BBa J23119) modified to end with an SpeI site
    504..1217    +  CDS            Superfolder GFP: Superfolder GFP is a basic (constitutively fluorescent) green fluorescent protein published in 2005, derived from Aequorea victoria. It is reported to be a very rapidly-maturing weak dimer.
   1224..1244    +  misc_feature   BioBrick suffix: universal suffix for all parts
   1245..1265    +  terminator     his operon terminator (fragment): This putative transcriptin terminator from the E. coli his operon has a 2-bp deletion introduced during synthesis. Its efficiency has not been determined.
   1270..1364    +  terminator     lambda t0 terminator: transcription terminator from phage lambda
   1471..2271    +  CDS            ApmR: aminoglycoside 3-N-acetyltransferase type IV ; aac(3)IV; confers resistance to apramycin (Paget and Davies, 1996)
   2447..2555    +  oriT           oriT: incP origin of transfer
   2566..3228    -  CDS            pBBR1 Rep: replication protein for the broad-host-range plasmid pBBR1 from Bordetella bronchiseptica
   3229..180     -  rep_origin     pBBR1 oriV (across the origin): replication origin of the broad-host-range plasmid pBBR1 from Bordetella bronchiseptica; requires the pBBR1 Rep protein for replication
