[The description below was written by a language model from this plasmid's Addgene catalogue record and pLannotate feature annotations shown in this document.]
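Description:
pSEVAb837 is a small (about 3.8 kb) synthetic-biology plasmid built on the pSEVAb83 backbone, part of the pSEVAb collection that follows the SEVA 3.1 modular standard and is compatible with Type IIS (Golden Gate) assembly. It replicates from the broad-host-range pBBR1 origin, with the oriV and its required pBBR1 Rep protein both annotated, so it can in principle be maintained in a range of Gram-negative bacteria as well as E. coli. The record lists it as high copy. Selection is by apramycin, conferred by the aac(3)IV aminoglycoside acetyltransferase gene. An IncP oriT lies between the marker and the replication module, which allows conjugative mobilisation when transfer functions are supplied in trans by a helper strain or plasmid.

The cargo is a constitutive reporter cassette: superfolder GFP, the fast-folding Aequorea victoria GFP derivative carrying the mutation set listed in the record, driven by the strong synthetic Anderson-series promoter BBa_J23119. The annotation software detects this promoter only as a fragment of a SpeI-modified variant. The cassette is flanked by BioBrick prefix and suffix sequences, and it was inserted by Golden Gate cloning. It is insulated from the rest of the plasmid by terminators: a lambda t0 terminator and a his operon terminator fragment lie downstream. The rrnB T1 terminator and a short putative terminator fragment lie upstream in the opposite orientation. No ribosome binding site is annotated in the gap between promoter and coding sequence.

The plasmid serves as a fluorescent reporter member of the modular vector set. The associated publication describes a one-step recombineering approach to plasmid editing and diversification, but the record does not state the plasmid's role in that work.
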