Addgene plasmid #217501: pSEVAb837
Purpose: pSEVAb (SEVA 3.1), Type IIS compatible plasmid with sfGFP under the BBa_J23119 promoter, pSEVAb83 backbone, pBBR1 ori
Depositing lab: Nico Claassens. Depositing organization: Wageningen University, Department Agrotechnology & Food Sciences. Publication: MOSAIC: A Highly Efficient, One-Step Recombineering Approach to Plasmid Editing and Diversification. van den Brink M, Althuis TY, Danelon C, Claassens NJ. ACS Synth Biol. 2025 Jun 5. doi: 10.1021/acssynbio.4c00657. PubMed 40471122.
Backbone
  Vector backbone: pSEVAb83
  Vector type: Synthetic Biology
Growth in bacteria
  Bacterial resistance: Apramycin, 50 μg/mL
  Growth temperature: 37°C
  Growth strain: DH5alpha
  Copy number: High Copy
Gene/Insert
  Gene/Insert name: superfolder green fluorescent protein (sfGFP)
  Species: Aequorea victoria
  Mutation: S30R, Y39N, F64L, S65T, Q80R, F99S, N105T, Y145F, M153T, V163A, I171V, and A206V
  Cloning method: Golden Gate
Terms and licenses: Academic/Nonprofit Terms; Industry Terms: Not Available to Industry
How to cite: pSEVAb837 was a gift from Nico Claassens (Addgene plasmid # 217501 ; http://n2t.net/addgene:217501 ; RRID:Addgene_217501)
